Addgene plasmid #205368: pICH41295(pro5U)-pAT2G26780(A,B)
Purpose: MoClo lvl0 Promoter + 5'UTR part
Depositing lab: Jennifer Nemhauser. Depositing organization: University of Washington. Publication: Building a pipeline to identify and engineer constitutive and repressible promoters. Yang EJY, Nemhauser JL. Quant Plant Biol. 2023 Oct 19;4:e12. doi: 10.1017/qpb.2023.10. eCollection 2023. PubMed 37901686.
Backbone
  Vector backbone: pICH41295
  Backbone manufacturer: Sylvestre Marillonnet Lab
  Vector type: Synthetic Biology
Growth in bacteria
  Bacterial resistance: Spectinomycin, 50 μg/mL
  Growth temperature: 37°C
  Growth strain: DH5alpha
  Copy number: High Copy
Gene/Insert
  Gene/Insert name: pAT2G26780(A,B)
  Species: A. thaliana (mustard weed)
  Insert size (bp): 1703
  Cloning method: Restriction Enzyme; 5′ cloning site unknown (unknown if destroyed)
Terms and licenses: Academic/Nonprofit Terms; Industry Terms: Not Available to Industry
How to cite: pICH41295(pro5U)-pAT2G26780(A,B) was a gift from Jennifer Nemhauser (Addgene plasmid # 205368 ; http://n2t.net/addgene:205368 ; RRID:Addgene_205368)
