[The description below was written by a language model from this plasmid's Addgene catalogue record and pLannotate feature annotations shown in this document.]
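Description:
pICH41295(pro5U)-pAT2G26780(A,B) is a level 0 part plasmid for the MoClo (Modular Cloning, Golden Gate-based) system, built in the pICH41295 backbone, which is the level 0 acceptor designated for combined promoter plus 5'UTR modules. It is a small (about 4 kb), high-copy E. coli cloning vector rather than an expression or delivery vector in its own right. The feature table shows a ColE1/pUC-type origin of replication and an aadA gene, which spans the numbering origin of the circular sequence and confers the spectinomycin resistance listed in the catalogue entry. An AmpR (bla) promoter lies upstream of aadA and probably drives it. The short lacI, integrase and gentamicin acetyltransferase fragments also annotated are most likely remnants of the backbone's lacZ region and of the integron context from which the resistance cassette derives, not functional genes.

The payload is a 1,703 bp Arabidopsis thaliana fragment named for locus AT2G26780, supplying that gene's promoter and 5' untranslated region as one standardized part. It is not annotated in the automated feature table, but it presumably occupies the large unannotated stretch between the lacI fragment and the AmpR promoter. The record does not explain the "(A,B)" suffix, and the cloning sites are not recorded. In MoClo, level 0 parts are released by a type IIS restriction enzyme with defined overhangs and joined with coding sequence and terminator parts into level 1 transcription units. The associated work concerns identifying and engineering constitutive and repressible plant promoters, so this part is suited to building and testing plant transgene expression cassettes.
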