Features (pLannotate 1.2.2; 6 found; start..end, strand, type, name):
    281..869     +  rep_origin     ori: high-copy-number ColE1/pMB1/pBR322/pUC origin of replication
   1052..1101    +  CDS            lacI (fragment): lac repressor; lacI; The lac repressor binds to the lac operator to inhibit transcription in E. coli. This inhibition can be relieved by adding lactose or isopropyl-β-D-thiogalactopyranoside (IPTG).
   2949..3053    +  promoter       AmpR promoter: bla
   3044..3124    -  CDS            int (fragment): INT2_ECOLX - Protein inferred from homology: Swiss-Prot protein existence level 3. Putative integrase believed to be involved in the insertion of antibiotic resistance genes into plasmids and transposons. From Escherichia coli.
   3212..3268    +  CDS            GmR (fragment): gentamycin acetyltransferase; aacC1; confers resistance to gentamycin
   3275..107     +  CDS            aadA (across the origin): S3AD_ECOLX - Experimental evidence at protein level: Swiss-Prot protein existence level 1. Mediates bacterial resistance to the antibiotics streptomycin and spectinomycin. From Escherichia coli.
>Addgene plasmid #205368 | pICH41295(pro5U)-pAT2G26780(A,B) | addgene full sequence | sequence record 404839 | Addgene NGS Result
GACAGGCTTATCTTGGACAAGAAGAAGATCGCTTGGCCTCGCGCGCAGATCAGTTGGAAGAATTTGTCCA
TTACGTAAAAGGCGAGATCACCAAGGTAGTCGGCAAATAACTGTCAGACCAAGTTTACTCATATATACTT
TAGATTGATTTAAAACTTCATTTTTAATTTAAAAGGATCTAGGTGAAGATCCTTTTTGATAATCTCATGA
CCAAAATCCCTTAACGTGAGTTTTCGTTCCACTGAGCGTCAGACCCCGTAGAAAAGATCAAAGGATCTTC
TTGAGATCCTTTTTTTCTGCGCGTAATCTGCTGCTTGCAAACAAAAAAACCACCGCTACCAGCGGTGGTT
TGTTTGCCGGATCAAGAGCTACCAACTCTTTTTCCGAAGGTAACTGGCTTCAGCAGAGCGCAGATACCAA
ATACTGTTCTTCTAGTGTAGCCGTAGTTAGGCCACCACTTCAAGAACTCTGTAGCACCGCCTACATACCT
CGCTCTGCTAATCCTGTTACCAGTGGCTGCTGCCAGTGGCGATAAGTCGTGTCTTACCGGGTTGGACTCA
AGACGATAGTTACCGGATAAGGCGCAGCGGTCGGGCTGAACGGGGGGTTCGTGCACACAGCCCAGCTTGG
AGCGAACGACCTACACCGAACTGAGATACCTACAGCGTGAGCTATGAGAAAGCGCCACGCTTCCCGAAGG
GAGAAAGGCGGACAGGTATCCGGTAAGCGGCAGGGTCGGAACAGGAGAGCGCACGAGGGAGCTTCCAGGG
GGAAACGCCTGGTATCTTTATAGTCCTGTCGGGTTTCGCCACCTCTGACTTGAGCGTCGATTTTTGTGAT
GCTCGTCAGGGGGGCGGAGCCTATGGAAAAACGCCAGCAACGCGGCCTTTTTACGGTTCCTGGCCTTTTG
CTGGCCTTTTGCTCACATGTTCTTTCCTGCGTTATCCCCTGATTCTGTGGATAACCGTATTACCGCCTTT
GAGTGAGCTGATACCGCTCGCCGCAGCCGAACGACCGAGCGCAGCGAGTCAGTGAGCGAGGAAGCGGAAG
AGCGCCCAATACGCAAACCGCCTCTCCCCGCGCGTTGGCCGATTCATTAATCACTCTGTGGTCTCAGGAG
AATTTAGTTTTGTTTAAAAGTTTTTCTGGTTTAGGTAATAAATTGTTGCATAATTTTCAACTCCGGTTGA
TGTGTGTCGCTGTCGGACTGTTGTTGTCTGAAACTTAAAAATCACAGAGCGGTCACGGGTTCTGTTTCGT
GTTTAACTGCCACGATATTCTTTTTAATTGTTTTTTAAAAGGGAAAGTAATCAAAATGATGACACTAATA
AGAGTGGTTTGGTGTGAAACTTAGACCTTTCTTACACAAATTTGGTAAAGCCAAAACTTTTTTTGGTCAT
GGGGATTTATTTTTTTTTACTTTTTATTTTTTTTTTTGTCATAAAGAAATTATAGAATCTTGTTGTGAAA
GACGTAAAATATAATGCCCAAACAAAAAAAACGTAAATTGGCGGATAAACTATAAGTTCCCAAAAAAACA
TAAGCTGGCGGAAAAAGAGAATTCTTCGGAATCTAGATCCTAAATAAAGAAGATGAAGTAAACTCAAATT
ATAATGCAGAAAATATCAAACCAATCTCGAAAAAGGACGATAGTACAAACTAAGATCCATATTAACAAGA
CAAAATCTTAAAAAAATAAGAGATCCAACAAAGCAGAAACTCCACTTCTTTTAACACACCTGCAAGTACG
ATTGATCAAATCCAAAATAACATTTACCACCTCCTATCACGTTGAGAGCCAATCTCTCGAGAACCAAGGA
TATCATAACCCGACATGCAAGACCACTAAAAGAAACACAAACACCATTCCAGATACGACGATGACCACCA
ATTCGTCACTTAACGTCTAGATAGAATCCTTCAAAAAACAATCAGATTACGACAAAATTGTAAAAGAAGG
ACAAGAAGCGAGGCAAAACTTCTCAAAACCCACCAATCACAAGATCACCAATCACGAGTAAAGCCACAAC
TATTTTAATTAAATCATACAATATCCTAAATTAGGCTTTTCTTTTTGATAAATTAAAAAAAAAAAGATAG
GATCATCCAACAAAAATAGTACAAACAAAAAATGTCAAAATCTTGCATCACCTCTAAAAACCTTTCATGT
TAACAAAATCTTGCATATTTTTGCCCTATACAAAGTCTTGCATATATACAAAGTCCTTTGGTATATTGTT
GTTAGCCACCTTATCTAACTCTTTTACGGGCTCTGTCCTCATGAAGAAGAACAATTTTTTTAATAAATTG
TTACCTTACCACATATAAGCTTAATCTGGAATGGTTGTGATTTAATCAATGAAGATATTGCCTCAAACCT
GAATAGAGGAGTGAAAGTGGATTTCAATTGGTTGGTTATCAAACCCATCAGCATGATACCTGTTAGTTTC
TCGGCCATACCACTCAATCATTGCCATAAATATCATTGAAGTCTACTGCAAAGGTGATTAACTGCAAAGG
ACACAAGTGGTGGGTTATTTTCTCTGACAAACACGGCCAAACAATAAAATTGCTGAAAACAAGAAGTTGA
AAGGGGAAAAGAGTATTGGTGGAGAAAAATGGCAAATGCGGGCTAGGATGGGCTGTGGATTAGAGGCCCA
ATATGCCTAATGGGATACAACACGACGTCGTTTAGACCAGCCATAGTTCTCTTGTCCGCCAAGACGGGAG
AGACTAAGGAAAAGCATAAGAAGAGAAGAACCAAAGAAGAAGCAAAGAAGCACTGATAAATCTCTGCAAC
TCAACAAATTTCTGAGATTAGCTAATGTGAGACCACGAAGTGGCTCTTCAGTGGACGAAAGGGCCTCGTG
ATACGCCTATTTTTATAGGTTAATGTCATGATAATAATGGTTTCTTAGACGTCAGGTGGCACTTTTCGGG
GAAATGTGCGCGGAACCCCTATTTGTTTATTTTTCTAAATACATTCAAATATGTATCCGCTCATGAGACA
ATAACCCTGATAAATGCTTCAATAATATTGAAAAAGGAAGAGTATGCGCTCACGCAACTGGTCCAGAACC
TTGACCGAACGCAGCGGTGGTAACGGCGCAGTGGCGGTTTTCATGGCTTGTTATGACTGTTTTTTTTTGG
GGTACAGTCTATGCCTCGGGCATCCAAGCAGCAAGCGCGTTACGCCGTGGGTCGATGTTTGATGTTATGG
AGCAGCAACGATGTTACGCAGCAGGGCAGTCGCCCTAAAACAAAGTTAAACATCATGAGGGAAGCGGTGA
TCGCCGAAGTATCGACTCAACTATCAGAGGTAGTTGGCGTCATCGAGCGCCATCTCGAACCGACGTTGCT
GGCCGTACATTTGTACGGCTCCGCAGTGGATGGCGGCCTGAAGCCACACAGCGATATTGATTTGCTGGTT
ACGGTGACCGTAAGGCTTGATGAAACAACGCGGCGAGCTTTGATCAACGACCTTTTGGAAACTTCGGCTT
CCCCTGGAGAGAGCGAGATTCTCCGCGCTGTAGAAGTCACCATTGTTGTGCACGACGACATCATTCCGTG
GCGTTATCCAGCTAAGCGCGAACTGCAATTTGGAGAATGGCAGCGCAATGACATTCTTGCAGGTATCTTC
GAGCCAGCCACGATCGACATTGATCTGGCTATCTTGCTGACAAAAGCAAGAGAACATAGCGTTGCCTTGG
TAGGTCCAGCGGCGGAGGAACTCTTTGATCCGGTTCCTGAACAGGATCTATTTGAGGCGCTAAATGAAAC
CTTAACGCTATGGAACTCGCCGCCCGACTGGGCTGGCGATGAGCGAAATGTAGTGCTTACGTTGTCCCGC
ATTTGGTACAGCGCAGTAACCGGCAAAATCGCGCCGAAGGATGTCGCTGCCGACTGGGCAATGGAGCGCC
TGCCGGCCCAGTATCAGCCCGTCATACTTGAAGCTA
